LOCUS       Exported 5653 bp ds-DNA circular SYN 13-MAY-2021
DEFINITION  pAAV plasmid to induce expression of micro-RNA targeted against
            mouse Mecp2 and EGFP.
ACCESSION   .
VERSION     .
KEYWORDS    pAAV-CAG-GFP-mirMecp2
SOURCE      synthetic DNA construct
  ORGANISM  synthetic DNA construct
REFERENCE   1 (bases 1 to 5653)
  AUTHORS   Ito-Ishida A, Baker SA, Sillitoe RV, Sun Y, Zhou J, Ono Y, Iwakiri
            J, Yuzaki M, Zoghbi HY
  TITLE     MeCP2 Levels Regulate the 3D Structure of Heterochromatic Foci in
            Mouse Neurons.
  JOURNAL   J Neurosci. 2020 Nov 4;40(45):8746-8766. doi:
            10.1523/JNEUROSCI.1281-19.2020. Epub 2020 Oct 12.
  PUBMED    33046553
REFERENCE   2 (bases 1 to 5653)
  AUTHORS   .
  TITLE     Direct Submission
  JOURNAL   Exported May 13, 2021 from SnapGene Server 1.1.58
            http://www.snapgene.com
FEATURES             Location/Qualifiers
     source          1..5653
                     /organism="synthetic DNA construct"
                     /mol_type="other DNA"
     primer_bind     complement(11..28)
                     /label=L4440
                     /note="L4440 vector, forward primer"
     rep_origin      complement(182..770)
                     /direction=LEFT
                     /label=ori
                     /note="high-copy-number ColE1/pMB1/pBR322/pUC origin of
                     replication"
     primer_bind     complement(262..281)
                     /label=pBR322ori-F
                     /note="pBR322 origin, forward primer"
     CDS             complement(941..1801)
                     /codon_start=1
                     /gene="bla"
                     /product="beta-lactamase"
                     /label=AmpR
                     /note="confers resistance to ampicillin, carbenicillin, and
                     related antibiotics"
                     /translation="MSIQHFRVALIPFFAAFCLPVFAHPETLVKVKDAEDQLGARVGYI
                     ELDLNSGKILESFRPEERFPMMSTFKVLLCGAVLSRIDAGQEQLGRRIHYSQNDLVEYS
                     PVTEKHLTDGMTVRELCSAAITMSDNTAANLLLTTIGGPKELTAFLHNMGDHVTRLDRW
                     EPELNEAIPNDERDTTMPVAMATTLRKLLTGELLTLASRQQLIDWMEADKVAGPLLRSA
                     LPAGWFIADKSGAGERGSRGIIAALGPDGKPSRIVVIYTTGSQATMDERNRQIAEIGAS
                     LIKHW"
     primer_bind     1564..1583
                     /label=Amp-R
                     /note="Ampicillin resistance gene, reverse primer"
     promoter        complement(1802..1906)
                     /gene="bla"
                     /label=AmpR promoter
     rep_origin      complement(1932..2387)
                     /direction=LEFT
                     /label=f1 ori
                     /note="f1 bacteriophage origin of replication; arrow
                     indicates direction of (+) strand synthesis"
     primer_bind     complement(2069..2090)
                     /label=F1ori-F
                     /note="F1 origin, forward primer"
     primer_bind     2281..2300
                     /label=F1ori-R
                     /note="F1 origin, reverse primer"
     repeat_region   2459..2588
                     /label=AAV2 ITR
     promoter        2899..3176
                     /label=chicken beta-actin promoter
     primer_bind     3455..3477
                     /label=pCAGGS-5
                     /note="Chimeric intron in CAG promoter, forward primer"
     primer_bind     3539..3558
                     /label=pCAG-F
                     /note="Rabbit beta-globin intron, for pCAG plasmids,
                     forward primer"
     regulatory      3604..3613
                     /regulatory_class="other"
                     /note="vertebrate consensus sequence for strong initiation
                     of translation (Kozak, 1987)"
     CDS             3610..4329
                     /codon_start=1
                     /product="the original enhanced GFP (Yang et al., 1996)"
                     /label=EGFP
                     /note="mammalian codon-optimized"
                     /translation="MVSKGEELFTGVVPILVELDGDVNGHKFSVSGEGEGDATYGKLTL
                     KFICTTGKLPVPWPTLVTTLTYGVQCFSRYPDHMKQHDFFKSAMPEGYVQERTIFFKDD
                     GNYKTRAEVKFEGDTLVNRIELKGIDFKEDGNILGHKLEYNYNSHNVYIMADKQKNGIK
                     VNFKIRHNIEDGSVQLADHYQQNTPIGDGPVLLPDNHYLSTQSALSKDPNEKRDHMVLL
                     EFVTAAGITLGMDELYK"
     CDS             3610..4326
                     /codon_start=1
                     /product="enhanced GFP"
                     /label=EGFP
                     /translation="MVSKGEELFTGVVPILVELDGDVNGHKFSVSGEGEGDATYGKLTL
                     KFICTTGKLPVPWPTLVTTLTYGVQCFSRYPDHMKQHDFFKSAMPEGYVQERTIFFKDD
                     GNYKTRAEVKFEGDTLVNRIELKGIDFKEDGNILGHKLEYNYNSHNVYIMADKQKNGIK
                     VNFKIRHNIEDGSVQLADHYQQNTPIGDGPVLLPDNHYLSTQSALSKDPNEKRDHMVLL
                     EFVTAAGITLGMDELYK"
     primer_bind     complement(3655..3676)
                     /label=EGFP-N
                     /note="EGFP, reverse primer"
     primer_bind     complement(3916..3935)
                     /label=EXFP-R
                     /note="For distinguishing EGFP variants, reverse primer"
     primer_bind     4263..4284
                     /label=EGFP-C
                     /note="EGFP, forward primer"
     ncRNA           4389..4415
                     /label=5' miR-155
                     /note="sequence upstream of the precursor of mouse miR-155
                     microRNA (Uva et al., 2013)"
                     /ncRNA_class="miRNA"
     ncRNA           4479..4520
                     /label=3' miR-155
                     /note="sequence downstream of the precursor of mouse
                     miR-155 microRNA (Uva et al., 2013)"
                     /ncRNA_class="miRNA"
     misc_feature    4555..5143
                     /label=WPRE
                     /note="woodchuck hepatitis virus posttranscriptional
                     regulatory element"
     primer_bind     complement(4608..4628)
                     /label=WPRE-R
                     /note="WPRE, reverse primer"
     CDS             complement(5026..5037)
                     /codon_start=1
                     /product="Factor Xa recognition and cleavage site"
                     /label=Factor Xa site
                     /translation="IEGR"
     polyA_signal    5186..5307
                     /label=SV40 poly(A) signal
                     /note="SV40 polyadenylation signal"
     primer_bind     complement(5197..5216)
                     /label=EBV-rev
                     /note="SV40 polyA terminator, reverse primer"
     primer_bind     5251..5270
                     /label=SV40pA-R
                     /note="SV40 polyA, reverse primer"
     repeat_region   5469..5598
                     /label=AAV2 ITR
ORIGIN
        1 cttccgcttc ctcgctcact gactcgctgc gctcggtcgt tcggctgcgg cgagcggtat
       61 cagctcactc aaaggcggta atacggttat ccacagaatc aggggataac gcaggaaaga
      121 acatgtgagc aaaaggccag caaaaggcca ggaaccgtaa aaaggccgcg ttgctggcgt
      181 ttttccatag gctccgcccc cctgacgagc atcacaaaaa tcgacgctca agtcagaggt
      241 ggcgaaaccc gacaggacta taaagatacc aggcgtttcc ccctggaagc tccctcgtgc
      301 gctctcctgt tccgaccctg ccgcttaccg gatacctgtc cgcctttctc ccttcgggaa
      361 gcgtggcgct ttctcatagc tcacgctgta ggtatctcag ttcggtgtag gtcgttcgct
      421 ccaagctggg ctgtgtgcac gaaccccccg ttcagcccga ccgctgcgcc ttatccggta
      481 actatcgtct tgagtccaac ccggtaagac acgacttatc gccactggca gcagccactg
      541 gtaacaggat tagcagagcg aggtatgtag gcggtgctac agagttcttg aagtggtggc
      601 ctaactacgg ctacactaga agaacagtat ttggtatctg cgctctgctg aagccagtta
      661 ccttcggaaa aagagttggt agctcttgat ccggcaaaca aaccaccgct ggtagcggtg
      721 gtttttttgt ttgcaagcag cagattacgc gcagaaaaaa aggatctcaa gaagatcctt
      781 tgatcttttc tacggggtct gacgctcagt ggaacgaaaa ctcacgttaa gggattttgg
      841 tcatgagatt atcaaaaagg atcttcacct agatcctttt aaattaaaaa tgaagtttta
      901 aatcaatcta aagtatatat gagtaaactt ggtctgacag ttaccaatgc ttaatcagtg
      961 aggcacctat ctcagcgatc tgtctatttc gttcatccat agttgcctga ctccccgtcg
     1021 tgtagataac tacgatacgg gagggcttac catctggccc cagtgctgca atgataccgc
     1081 gagacccacg ctcaccggct ccagatttat cagcaataaa ccagccagcc ggaagggccg
     1141 agcgcagaag tggtcctgca actttatccg cctccatcca gtctattaat tgttgccggg
     1201 aagctagagt aagtagttcg ccagttaata gtttgcgcaa cgttgttgcc attgctacag
     1261 gcatcgtggt gtcacgctcg tcgtttggta tggcttcatt cagctccggt tcccaacgat
     1321 caaggcgagt tacatgatcc cccatgttgt gcaaaaaagc ggttagctcc ttcggtcctc
     1381 cgatcgttgt cagaagtaag ttggccgcag tgttatcact catggttatg gcagcactgc
     1441 ataattctct tactgtcatg ccatccgtaa gatgcttttc tgtgactggt gagtactcaa
     1501 ccaagtcatt ctgagaatag tgtatgcggc gaccgagttg ctcttgcccg gcgtcaatac
     1561 gggataatac cgcgccacat agcagaactt taaaagtgct catcattgga aaacgttctt
     1621 cggggcgaaa actctcaagg atcttaccgc tgttgagatc cagttcgatg taacccactc
     1681 gtgcacccaa ctgatcttca gcatctttta ctttcaccag cgtttctggg tgagcaaaaa
     1741 caggaaggca aaatgccgca aaaaagggaa taagggcgac acggaaatgt tgaatactca
     1801 tactcttcct ttttcaatat tattgaagca tttatcaggg ttattgtctc atgagcggat
     1861 acatatttga atgtatttag aaaaataaac aaataggggt tccgcgcaca tttccccgaa
     1921 aagtgccacc taaattgtaa gcgttaatat tttgttaaaa ttcgcgttaa atttttgtta
     1981 aatcagctca ttttttaacc aataggccga aatcggcaaa atcccttata aatcaaaaga
     2041 atagaccgag atagggttga gtgttgttcc agtttggaac aagagtccac tattaaagaa
     2101 cgtggactcc aacgtcaaag gnnnnnnnnn nnnnnnnnnn nnnnnnnnnn nnnnnnnnnn
     2161 nnnnnnnnnn tnnnnnnnnn nnnnnnnnnn nnnnnnnnnn nnnnnnnnnn nnnnnnnnnn
     2221 nnnnnnnnnn nnnnnnnnnn nnnnnnnnnn nnnnnnnnnn nngnnnnnnn nnnnnnnnnn
     2281 nnnnnnnnnn nnnnnnnnnn nnnnnnnnnn nnnnnnnnnn nnnnnnnnnn nnnnnnnnnn
     2341 nnnnnnnnnn nnnnnnnnnn nnnnnnnnnn nnnnnnnnnn nnnnnnnccc attcgccatt
     2401 caggctgcgc aactgttggg aagggcgatc ggtgcgggcc tcttcgctat tacgccagct
     2461 gcgcgctcgc tcgctcactg aggccgcccg ggcaaagccc gggcgtcggg cgacctttgg
     2521 tcgcccggcc tcagtgagcg agcgagcgcg cagagaggga gtggccaact ccatcactag
     2581 gggttccttg tagttaatga ttaacccgcc atgctactta tctacgtagc catgctctag
     2641 gaagagtacc attgacgtca ataatgacgt atgttcccat agtaacgcca atagggactt
     2701 tccattgacg tcaatgggtg gagtatttac ggtaaactgc ccacttggca gtacatcaag
     2761 tgtatcatat gccaagtacg ccccctattg acgtcaatga cggtaaatgg cccgcctggc
     2821 attatgccca gtacatgacc ttatgggact ttcctacttg gcagtacatc tacgtattag
     2881 tcatcgctat taccatggtc gaggtgagcc ccacgttctg cttcactctc cccatctccc
     2941 ccccctcccc acccccaatt ttgtatttat ttatttttta attattttgt gcagcgatgg
     3001 gggcgggggg gggggggggg cgcgcgccrg gggggggggg ggggggsggg ggggggggsg
     3061 gggsgrggcg gagaggtgcg gcggcagcca atcagagcgg cgcgctccga aagtttcctt
     3121 ttatggcgag gcggcggcgg cggcggccct ataaaaagcg aagcgcgcgg cgggcgggag
     3181 tcgctgcgcg ctgccttcgc cccgtgcccc gctccgccgc cgcctcgcgc cgcccgcccc
     3241 ggctctgact gaccgcgtta ctcccacagg tgagcgggcg ggacggccct tctcctccgg
     3301 gctgtaatta gcgcttggtt taatgacggc ttgtttcttt tctgtggctg cgtgaaagcc
     3361 ttgaggggct ccgggagggc cctttgtgcg gggggagcgg ctcggggctg tccgcggggg
     3421 gacggctgcc ttcggggggg acggggcagg gcggggttcg gcttctggcg tgtgaccggc
     3481 ggctctagag cctctgctaa ccatgttcat gccttcttct ttttcctaca gctcctgggc
     3541 aacgtgctgg ttattgtgct gtctcatcat tttggcaaag aattggatcc ccgggtaccg
     3601 gtcgccacca tggtgagcaa gggcgaggag ctgttcaccg gggtggtgcc catcctggtc
     3661 gagctggacg gcgacgtaaa cggccacaag ttcagcgtgt ccggcgaggg cgagggcgat
     3721 gccacctacg gcaagctgac cctgaagttc atctgcacca ccggcaagct gcccgtgccc
     3781 tggcccaccc tcgtgaccac cctgacctac ggcgtgcagt gcttcagccg ctaccccgac
     3841 cacatgaagc agcacgactt cttcaagtcc gccatgcccg aaggctacgt ccaggagcgc
     3901 accatcttct tcaaggacga cggcaactac aagacccgcg ccgaggtgaa gttcgagggc
     3961 gacaccctgg tgaaccgcat cgagctgaag ggcatcgact tcaaggagga cggcaacatc
     4021 ctggggcaca agctggagta caactacaac agccacaacg tctatatcat ggccgacaag
     4081 cagaagaacg gcatcaaggt gaacttcaag atccgccaca acatcgagga cggcagcgtg
     4141 cagctcgccg accactacca gcagaacacc cccatcggcg acggccccgt gctgctgccc
     4201 gacaaccact acctgagcac ccagtccgcc ctgagcaaag accccaacga gaagcgcgat
     4261 cacatggtcc tgctggagtt cgtgaccgcc gccgggatca ctctcggcat ggacgagctg
     4321 tacaagtaag ctaagcactt cgtggccgtc gatcgtttaa agggaggtag tgagtcgacc
     4381 agtggatcct ggaggcttgc tgaaggctgt atgctgttca cctgaacacc ttctgatgtt
     4441 ttggccactg actgacatca gaaggttcag gtgaacagga cacaaggcct gttactagca
     4501 ctcacatgga acaaatggcc cagatctggc cgcactcgaa tcaagcttat cgataatcaa
     4561 cctctggatt acaaaatttg tgaaagattg actggtattc ttaactatgt tgctcctttt
     4621 acgctatgtg gatacgctgc tttaatgcct ttgtatcatg ctattgcttc ccgtatggct
     4681 ttcattttct cctccttgta taaatcctgg ttgctgtctc tttatgagga gttgtggccc
     4741 gttgtcaggc aacgtggcgt ggtgtgcact gtgtttgctg acgcaacccc cactggttgg
     4801 ggcattgcca ccacctgtca gctcctttcc gggactttcg ctttccccct ccctattgcc
     4861 acggcggaac tcatcgccgc ctgccttgcc cgctgctgga caggggctcg gctgttgggc
     4921 actgacaatt ccgtggtgtt gtcggggaaa tcatcgtcct ttccttggct gctcgcctgt
     4981 gttgccacct ggattctgcg cgggacgtcc ttctgctacg tcccttcggc cctcaatcca
     5041 gcggaccttc cttcccgcgg cctgctgccg gctctgcggc ctcttccgcg tcttcgcctt
     5101 cgccctcaga cgagtcggat ctccctttgg gccgcctccc cgcatcgata ccgtcgaccc
     5161 gggcggccgc ttcgagcaga catgataaga tacattgatg agtttggaca aaccacaact
     5221 agaatgcagt gaaaaaaatg ctttatttgt gaaatttgtg atgctattgc tttatttgta
     5281 accattataa gctgcaataa acaagttaac aacaacaatt gcattcattt tatgtttcag
     5341 gttcaggggg agatgtggga ggttttttaa agcaagtaaa acctctacaa atgtggtaaa
     5401 atcgataagg atcttcctag agcatggcta cgtagataag tagcatggcg ggttaatcat
     5461 taactacaag gaacccctag tgatggagtt ggccactccc tctctgcgcg ctcgctcgct
     5521 cactgaggcc gggcgaccaa aggtcgcccg acgcccgggc tttgcccggg cggcctcagt
     5581 gagcgagcga gcgcgcagct gcattaatga atcggccaac gcgcggggag aggcggtttg
     5641 cgtattgggc gct
//
