[The description below was written by a language model from this plasmid's Addgene catalogue record and the feature table of its GenBank file.]
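Description:
pAAV-CAG-GFP-mirMecp2 is a 5.65 kb AAV transfer (cis) plasmid built on a pAAV backbone, designed to co-express EGFP and an artificial microRNA that knocks down mouse Mecp2. In bacteria it is maintained as a high-copy plasmid through a ColE1/pUC-type origin and selected with ampicillin via the beta-lactamase gene. An f1 phage origin is also present. The record lists a recombination-deficient growth strain, a common choice for plasmids carrying repeat-rich AAV inverted terminal repeats.

The expression cassette lies between two AAV2 ITRs, which are the cis elements needed for replication and packaging of the intervening DNA into recombinant AAV particles when helper functions are supplied in trans. Transcription is driven by the CAG promoter. The feature table annotates its chicken beta-actin promoter portion and primer sites in the chimeric intron, while the enhancer segment is not separately annotated. A Kozak consensus precedes the EGFP coding sequence. Downstream of EGFP, in the 3′ untranslated region, sits a synthetic hairpin targeting Mecp2, flanked by 5′ and 3′ sequences from mouse miR-155. These flanks allow the Pol II transcript to be processed by the endogenous microRNA pathway, so a single transcript produces both the fluorescent marker and the silencing RNA, and green cells mark those receiving the knockdown. A WPRE enhances transcript stability and expression, and an SV40 polyadenylation signal terminates the unit. The short annotated Factor Xa site within the WPRE is most likely an incidental sequence match.

According to the record and the associated publication title, the construct is used to reduce MeCP2 levels in mouse neurons in order to study how MeCP2 dosage affects heterochromatic foci.
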