Addgene plasmid #163704: pAAV-CAG-GFP-mirMecp2
Purpose: pAAV plasmid to induce expression of micro-RNA targeted against mouse Mecp2 and EGFP
Depositing lab: Michisuke Yuzaki. Depositing organization: Keio University. Publication: MeCP2 Levels Regulate the 3D Structure of Heterochromatic Foci in Mouse Neurons. Ito-Ishida A, Baker SA, Sillitoe RV, Sun Y, Zhou J, Ono Y, Iwakiri J, Yuzaki M, Zoghbi HY. J Neurosci. 2020 Nov 4;40(45):8746-8766. doi: 10.1523/JNEUROSCI.1281-19.2020. Epub 2020 Oct 12. PubMed 33046553.
Backbone
  Vector backbone: pAAV
  Vector type: AAV
Growth in bacteria
  Bacterial resistance: Ampicillin, 100 μg/mL
  Growth temperature: 37°C
  Growth strain: NEB Stable
  Copy number: High Copy
Gene/Insert
  Gene/Insert name: mirMecp2 and EGFP
  gRNA/shRNA sequence: TGCTGTTCACCTGAACACCTTCTGATGTTTTGGCCACTGACTGACATCAGAAGGTTCAGGTGAA
  Species: M. musculus (mouse); Aequorea victoria
  Entrez Gene: Mecp2 (a.k.a. 1500041B07Rik, D630021H01Rik, Mbd5, WBP10)
  Promoter: CAG
  Cloning method: Restriction Enzyme; 5′ cloning site BsrGI (not destroyed); 3′ cloning site EcoRV (destroyed during cloning)
  Sequencing primers: 5′ EGFP-C
Terms and licenses: Academic/Nonprofit Terms; Industry Terms: Not Available to Industry
How to cite: pAAV-CAG-GFP-mirMecp2 was a gift from Michisuke Yuzaki (Addgene plasmid # 163704 ; http://n2t.net/addgene:163704 ; RRID:Addgene_163704)
