>Addgene plasmid #163704 | pAAV-CAG-GFP-mirMecp2 | depositor partial sequence | sequence record 317394 | Read by EGFP forward primer
NNNNNNNNCNGGGGNNNAGCTGGAGTACANCTACAACAGCCACAACGTCTATATCATGGCCGACAAGCAG
AAGAACGGCATCAAGGTGAACTTCAAGATCCGCCACAACATCGAGGACGGCAGCGTGCAGCTCGCCGACC
ACTACCAGCAGAACACCCCCATCGGCGACGGCCCCGTGCTGCTGCCCGACAACCACTACCTGAGCACCCA
GTCCGCCCTGAGCAAAGACCCCAACGAGAAGCGCGATCACATGGTCCTGCTGGAGTTCGTGACCGCCGCC
GGGATCACTCTCGGCATGGACGAGCTGTACAAGTAAGCTAAGCACTTCGTGGCCGTCGATCGTTTAAAGG
GAGGTAGTGAGTCGACCAGTGGATCCTGGAGGCTTGCTGAAGGCTGTATGCTGTTCACCTGAACACCTTC
TGATGTTTTGGCCACTGACTGACATCAGAAGGTTCAGGTGAACAGGACACAAGGCCTGTTACTAGCACTC
ACATGGAACAAATGGCCCAGATCTGGCCGCACTCGAATCAAGCTTATCGATAATCAACCTCTGGATTACA
AAATTTGTGAAAGATTGACTGGTATTCTTAACTATGTTGCTCCTTTTACGCTATGTGGATACGCTGCTTT
AATGCCTTTGTATCATGCTATTGCTTCCCGTATGGCTTTCATTTTCTCCTCCTTGTATAAATCCTGGTTG
CTGTCTCTTTATGAGGAGTTGTGGCCCGTTGTCAGGCAACGTGGCGTGGTGTGCACTGTGTTTGCTGACG
CAACCCCCACTGGTTGGGGCATTGCCACCACCTGTCAGCTCCTTTCCGGGACTTTCGCTTTCCCCCTCCC
TATTGCCACGGCGGAACTCATCGCCGCCTGCCTTGCCCGCTGCTGGACAGGGGCTCGGCTGTTGGGCACT
GANAATTCCGTGGTNTTGTCGGGGAAATCATCGTCCTTTCCTGGCTGCTCGCTGTGTTGCCNCTGGATCT
NNNGGGACGTCTTCTGCTNGTCCTTCGGCCNAATCAGNNNACTTCTTCCGCGGCTGGTGCGGNNTGNGGC
NTTCCGGTTNCGCTNNNNTNAANNNNNGATNCCTTGGGCGNNNCCNANNNNNNNCNCCGGGNCN
